>Addgene plasmid #76885 | MAST4 gRNA (BRDN0001144819) | addgene full sequence | sequence record 186698 | Addgene Assembled Sequence
CCCGGGTGCAAAGATGGATAAAGTTTTAAACAGAGAGGAATCTTTGCAGCTAATGGACCTTCTAGGTCTT
GAAAGGAGTGGGAATTGGCTCCGGTGCCCGTCAGTGGGCAGAGCGCACATCGCCCACAGTCCCCGAGAAG
TTGGGGGGAGGGGTCGGCAATTGATCCGGTGCCTAGAGAAGGTGGCGCGGGGTAAACTGGGAAAGTGATG
TCGTGTACTGGCTCCGCCTTTTTCCCGAGGGTGGGGGAGAACCGTATATAAGTGCAGTAGTCGCCGTGAA
CGTTCTTTTTCGCAACGGGTTTGCCGCCAGAACACAGGTAAGTGCCGTGTGTGGTTCCCGCGGGCCTGGC
CTCTTTACGGGTTATGGCCCTTGCGTGCCTTGAATTACTTCCACCTGGCTGCAGTACGTGATTCTTGATC
CCGAGCTTCGGGTTGGAAGTGGGTGGGAGAGTTCGAGGCCTTGCGCTTAAGGAGCCCCTTCGCCTCGTGC
TTGAGTTGAGGCCTGGCCTGGGCGCTGGGGCCGCCGCGTGCGAATCTGGTGGCACCTTCGCGCCTGTCTC
GCTGCTTTCGATAAGTCTCTAGCCATTTAAAATTTTTGATGACCTGCTGCGACGCTTTTTTTCTGGCAAG
ATAGTCTTGTAAATGCGGGCCAAGATCTGCACACTGGTATTTCGGTTTTTGGGGCCGCGGGCGGCGACGG
GGCCCGTGCGTCCCAGCGCACATGTTCGGCGAGGCGGGGCCTGCGAGCGCGGCCACCGAGAATCGGACGG
GGGTAGTCTCAAGCTGGCCGGCCTGCTCTGGTGCCTGGCCTCGCGCCGCCGTGTATCGCCCCGCCCTGGG
CGGCAAGGCTGGCCCGGTCGGCACCAGTTGCGTGAGCGGAAAGATGGCCGCTTCCCGGCCCTGCTGCAGG
GAGCTCAAAATGGAGGACGCGGCGCTCGGGAGAGCGGGCGGGTGAGTCACCCACACAAAGGAAAAGGGCC
TTTCCGTCCTCAGCCGTCGCTTCATGTGACTCCACGGAGTACCGGGCGCCGTCCAGGCACCTCGATTAGT
TCTCGAGCTTTTGGAGTACGTCGTCTTTAGGTTGGGGGGAGGGGTTTTATGCGATGGAGTTTCCCCACAC
TGAGTGGGTGGAGACTGAAGTTAGGCCAGCTTGGCACTTGATGTAATTCTCCTTGGAATTTGCCCTTTTT
GAGTTTGGATCTTGGTTCATTCTCAAGCCTCAGACAGTGGTTCAAAGTTTTTTTCTTCCATTTCAGGTGT
CGTGACGTACGGCCACCATGACCGAGTACAAGCCCACGGTGCGCCTCGCCACCCGCGACGACGTCCCCAG
GGCCGTACGCACCCTCGCCGCCGCGTTCGCCGACTACCCCGCCACGCGCCACACCGTCGATCCGGACCGC
CACATCGAGCGGGTCACCGAGCTGCAAGAACTCTTCCTCACGCGCGTCGGGCTCGACATCGGCAAGGTGT
GGGTCGCGGACGACGGCGCCGCCGTGGCGGTCTGGACCACGCCGGAGAGCGTCGAAGCGGGGGCGGTGTT
CGCCGAGATCGGCCCGCGCATGGCCGAGTTGAGCGGTTCCCGGCTGGCCGCGCAGCAACAGATGGAAGGC
CTCCTGGCGCCGCACCGGCCCAAGGAGCCCGCGTGGTTCCTGGCCACCGTCGGAGTCTCGCCCGACCACC
AGGGCAAGGGTCTGGGCAGCGCCGTCGTGCTCCCCGGAGTGGAGGCGGCCGAGCGCGCCGGGGTGCCCGC
CTTCCTGGAGACCTCCGCGCCCCGCAACCTCCCCTTCTACGAGCGGCTCGGCTTCACCGTCACCGCCGAC
GTCGAGGTGCCCGAAGGACCGCGCACCTGGTGCATGACCCGCAAGCCCGGTGCCTGAACGCGTTAAGTCG
ACAATCAACCTCTGGATTACAAAATTTGTGAAAGATTGACTGGTATTCTTAACTATGTTGCTCCTTTTAC
GCTATGTGGATACGCTGCTTTAATGCCTTTGTATCATGCTATTGCTTCCCGTATGGCTTTCATTTTCTCC
TCCTTGTATAAATCCTGGTTGCTGTCTCTTTATGAGGAGTTGTGGCCCGTTGTCAGGCAACGTGGCGTGG
TGTGCACTGTGTTTGCTGACGCAACCCCCACTGGTTGGGGCATTGCCACCACCTGTCAGCTCCTTTCCGG
GACTTTCGCTTTCCCCCTCCCTATTGCCACGGCGGAACTCATCGCCGCCTGCCTTGCCCGCTGCTGGACA
GGGGCTCGGCTGTTGGGCACTGACAATTCCGTGGTGTTGTCGGGGAAATCATCGTCCTTTCCTTGGCTGC
TCGCCTGTGTTGCCACCTGGATTCTGCGCGGGACGTCCTTCTGCTACGTCCCTTCGGCCCTCAATCCAGC
GGACCTTCCTTCCCGCGGCCTGCTGCCGGCTCTGCGGCCTCTTCCGCGTCTTCGCCTTCGCCCTCAGACG
AGTCGGATCTCCCTTTGGGCCGCCTCCCCGCGTCGACTTTAAGACCAATGACTTACAAGGCAGCTGTAGA
TCTTAGCCACTTTTTAAAAGAAAAGGGGGGACTGGAAGGGCTAATTCACTCCCAACGAAGACAAGATCTG
CTTTTTGCTTGTACTGGGTCTCTCTGGTTAGACCAGATCTGAGCCTGGGAGCTCTCTGGCTAACTAGGGA
ACCCACTGCTTAAGCCTCAATAAAGCTTGCCTTGAGTGCTTCAAGTAGTGTGTGCCCGTCTGTTGTGTGA
CTCTGGTAACTAGAGATCCCTCAGACCCTTTTAGTCAGTGTGGAAAATCTCTAGCAGTACGTATAGTAGT
TCATGTCATCTTATTATTCAGTATTTATAACTTGCAAAGAAATGAATATCAGAGAGTGAGAGGAACTTGT
TTATTGCAGCTTATAATGGTTACAAATAAAGCAATAGCATCACAAATTTCACAAATAAAGCATTTTTTTC
ACTGCATTCTAGTTGTGGTTTGTCCAAACTCATCAATGTATCTTATCATGTCTGGCTCTAGCTATCCCGC
CCCTAACTCCGCCCATCCCGCCCCTAACTCCGCCCAGTTCCGCCCATTCTCCGCCCCATGGCTGACTAAT
TTTTTTTATTTATGCAGAGGCCGAGGCCGCCTCGGCCTCTGAGCTATTCCAGAAGTAGTGAGGAGGCTTT
TTTGGAGGCCTAGGGACGTACCCAATTCGCCCTATAGTGAGTCGTATTACGCGCGCTCACTGGCCGTCGT
TTTACAACGTCGTGACTGGGAAAACCCTGGCGTTACCCAACTTAATCGCCTTGCAGCACATCCCCCTTTC
GCCAGCTGGCGTAATAGCGAAGAGGCCCGCACCGATCGCCCTTCCCAACAGTTGCGCAGCCTGAATGGCG
AATGGG
[124 nt withheld, positions 3367-3490]
C
[91 nt withheld, positions 3492-3582]
A
[49 nt withheld, positions 3584-3632]
CCTTTGACGTTGGAGTCCACGTTCTTT
[37 nt withheld, positions 3660-3696]
ACCCTATCTCGGTCTATTCTTTTGATTTATAAGGGATTTTGCCGATTTCGGCCTATTGGTTAAAAAATGA
GCTGATTTAACAAAAATTTAACGCGAATTTTAACAAAATATTAACGCTTACAATTTAGGTGGCACTTTTC
GGGGAAATGTGCGCGGAACCCCTATTTGTTTATTTTTCTAAATACATTCAAATATGTATCCGCTCATGAG
ACAATAACCCTGATAAATGCTTCAATAATATTGAAAAAGGAAGAGTATGAGTATTCAACATTTCCGTGTC
GCCCTTATTCCCTTTTTTGCGGCATTTTGCCTTCCTGTTTTTGCTCACCCAGAAACGCTGGTGAAAGTAA
AAGATGCTGAAGATCAGTTGGGTGCACGAGTGGGTTACATCGAACTGGATCTCAACAGCGGTAAGATCCT
TGAGAGTTTTCGCCCCGAAGAACGTTTTCCAATGATGAGCACTTTTAAAGTTCTGCTATGTGGCGCGGTA
TTATCCCGTATTGACGCCGGGCAAGAGCAACTCGGTCGCCGCATACACTATTCTCAGAATGACTTGGTTG
AGTACTCACCAGTCACAGAAAAGCATCTTACGGATGGCATGACAGTAAGAGAATTATGCAGTGCTGCCAT
AACCATGAGTGATAACACTGCGGCCAACTTACTTCTGACAACGATCGGAGGACCGAAGGAGCTAACCGCT
TTTTTGCACAACATGGGGGATCATGTAACTCGCCTTGATCGTTGGGAACCGGAGCTGAATGAAGCCATAC
CAAACGACGAGCGTGACACCACGATGCCTGTAGCAATGGCAACAACGTTGCGCAAACTATTAACTGGCGA
ACTACTTACTCTAGCTTCCCGGCAACAATTAATAGACTGGATGGAGGCGGATAAAGTTGCAGGACCACTT
CTGCGCTCGGCCCTTCCGGCTGGCTGGTTTATTGCTGATAAATCTGGAGCCGGTGAGCGTGGGTCTCGCG
GTATCATTGCAGCACTGGGGCCAGATGGTAAGCCCTCCCGTATCGTAGTTATCTACACGACGGGGAGTCA
GGCAACTATGGATGAACGAAATAGACAGATCGCTGAGATAGGTGCCTCACTGATTAAGCATTGGTAACTG
TCAGACCAAGTTTACTCATATATACTTTAGATTGATTTAAAACTTCATTTTTAATTTAAAAGGATCTAGG
TGAAGATCCTTTTTGATAATCTCATGACCAAAATCCCTTAACGTGAGTTTTCGTTCCACTGAGCGTCAGA
CCCCGTAGAAAAGATCAAAGGATCTTCTTGAGATCCTTTTTTTCTGCGCGTAATCTGCTGCTTGCAAACA
AAAAAACCACCGCTACCAGCGGTGGTTTGTTTGCCGGATCAAGAGCTACCAACTCTTTTTCCGAAGGTAA
CTGGCTTCAGCAGAGCGCAGATACCAAATACTGTTCTTCTAGTGTAGCCGTAGTTAGGCCACCACTTCAA
GAACTCTGTAGCACCGCCTACATACCTCGCTCTGCTAATCCTGTTACCAGTGGCTGCTGCCAGTGGCGAT
AAGTCGTGTCTTACCGGGTTGGACTCAAGACGATAGTTACCGGATAAGGCGCAGCGGTCGGGCTGAACGG
GGGGTTCGTGCACACAGCCCAGCTTGGAGCGAACGACCTACACCGAACTGAGATACCTACAGCGTGAGCT
ATGAGAAAGCGCCACGCTTCCCGAAGGGAGAAAGGCGGACAGGTATCCGGTAAGCGGCAGGGTCGGAACA
GGAGAGCGCACGAGGGAGCTTCCAGGGGGAAACGCCTGGTATCTTTATAGTCCTGTCGGGTTTCGCCACC
TCTGACTTGAGCGTCGATTTTTGTGATGCTCGTCAGGGGGGCGGAGCCTATGGAAAAACGCCAGCAACGC
GGCCTTTTTACGGTTCCTGGCCTTTTGCTGGCCTTTTGCTCACATGTTCTTTCCTGCGTTATCCCCTGAT
TCTGTGGATAACCGTATTACCGCCTTTGAGTGAGCTGATACCGCTCGCCGCAGCCGAACGACCGAGCGCA
GCGAGTCAGTGAGCGAGGAAGCGGAAGAGCGCCCAATACGCAAACCGCCTCTCCCCGCGCGTTGGCCGAT
TCATTAATGCAGCTGGCACGACAGGTTTCCCGACTGGAAAGCGGGCAGTGAGCGCAACGCAATTAATGTG
AGTTAGCTCACTCATTAGGCACCCCAGGCTTTACACTTTATGCTTCCGGCTCGTATGTTGTGTGGAATTG
TGAGCGGATAACAATTTCACACAGGAAACAGCTATGACCATGATTACGCCAAGCGCGCAATTAACCCTCA
CTAAAGGGAACAAAAGCTGGAGCTGCAAGCTTAATGTAGTCTTATGCAATACTCTTGTAGTCTTGCAACA
TGGTAACGATGAGTTAGCAACATGCCTTACAAGGAGAGAAAAAGCACCGTGCATGCCGATTGGTGGAAGT
AAGGTGGTACGATCGTGCCTTATTAGGAAGGCAACAGACGGGTCTGACATGGATTGGACGAACCACTGAA
TTGCCGCATTGCAGAGATATTGTATTTAAGTGCCTAGCTCGATACATAAACGGGTCTCTCTGGTTAGACC
AGATCTGAGCCTGGGAGCTCTCTGGCTAACTAGGGAACCCACTGCTTAAGCCTCAATAAAGCTTGCCTTG
AGTGCTTCAAGTAGTGTGTGCCCGTCTGTTGTGTGACTCTGGTAACTAGAGATCCCTCAGACCCTTTTAG
TCAGTGTGGAAAATCTCTAGCAGTGGCGCCCGAACAGGGACTTGAAAGCGAAAGGGAAACCAGAGGAGCT
CTCTCGACGCAGGACTCGGCTTGCTGAAGCGCGCACGGCAAGAGGCGAGGGGCGGCGACTGGTGAGTACG
CCAAAAATTTTGACTAGCGGAGGCTAGAAGGAGAGAGATGGGTGCGAGAGCGTCAGTATTAAGCGGGGGA
GAATTAGATCGCGATGGGAAAAAATTCGGTTAAGGCCAGGGGGAAAGAAAAAATATAAATTAAAACATAT
AGTATGGGCAAGCAGGGAGCTAGAACGATTCGCAGTTAATCCTGGCCTGTTAGAAACATCAGAAGGCTGT
AGACAAATACTGGGACAGCTACAACCATCCCTTCAGACAGGATCAGAAGAACTTAGATCATTATATAATA
CAGTAGCAACCCTCTATTGTGTGCATCAAAGGATAGAGATAAAAGACACCAAGGAAGCTTTAGACAAGAT
AGAGGAAGAGCAAAACAAAAGTAAGACCACCGCACAGCAAGCGGCCGCTGATCTTCAGACCTGGAGGAGG
AGATATGAGGGACAATTGGAGAAGTGAATTATATAAATATAAAGTAGTAAAAATTGAACCATTAGGAGTA
GCACCCACCAAGGCAAAGAGAAGAGTGGTGCAGAGAGAAAAAAGAGCAGTGGGAATAGGAGCTTTGTTCC
TTGGGTTCTTGGGAGCAGCAGGAAGCACTATGGGCGCAGCGTCAATGACGCTGACGGTACAGGCCAGACA
ATTATTGTCTGGTATAGTGCAGCAGCAGAACAATTTGCTGAGGGCTATTGAGGCGCAACAGCATCTGTTG
CAACTCACAGTCTGGGGCATCAAGCAGCTCCAGGCAAGAATCCTGGCTGTGGAAAGATACCTAAAGGATC
AACAGCTCCTGGGGATTTGGGGTTGCTCTGGAAAACTCATTTGCACCACTGCTGTGCCTTGGAATGCTAG
TTGGAGTAATAAATCTCTGGAACAGATTTGGAATCACACGACCTGGATGGAGTGGGACAGAGAAATTAAC
AATTACACAAGCTTAATACACTCCTTAATTGAAGAATCGCAAAACCAGCAAGAAAAGAATGAACAAGAAT
TATTGGAATTAGATAAATGGGCAAGTTTGTGGAATTGGTTTAACATAACAAATTGGCTGTGGTATATAAA
ATTATTCATAATGATAGTAGGAGGCTTGGTAGGTTTAAGAATAGTTTTTGCTGTACTTTCTATAGTGAAT
AGAGTTAGGCAGGGATATTCACCATTATCGTTTCAGACCCACCTCCCAACCCCGAGGGGACCCAGAGAGG
GCCTATTTCCCATGATTCCTTCATATTTGCATATACGATACAAGGCTGTTAGAGAGATAATTAGAATTAA
TTTGACTGTAAACACAAAGATATTAGTACAAAATACGTGACGTAGAAAGTAATAATTTCTTGGGTAGTTT
GCAGTTTTAAAATTATGTTTTAAAATGGACTATCATATGCTTACCGTAACTTGAAAGTATTTCGATTTCT
TGGCTTTATATATCTTGTGGAAAGGACGAAACACCGACCCAGTCCGACCCACGGGTGTTTTAGAGCTAGA
AATAGCAAGTTAAAATAAGGCTAGTCCGTTATCAACTTGAAAAAGTGGCACCGAGTCGGTGCTTTTTTAA
GCTTGGCGTAACTAGATCTTGAGACAAATGGCAGTATTCATCCACAATTTTAAAAGAAAAGGGGGGATTG
GGGGGTACAGTGCAGGGGAAAGAATAGTAGACATAATAGCAACAGACATACAAACTAAAGAATTACAAAA
ACAAATTACAAAAATTCAAAATTTTCGGGTTTATTACAGGGACAGCAGAGATCCACTTTGGCGCCGGCTC
GAGGGGG
Features (pLannotate 1.2.2; 29 found; start..end, strand, type, name):
     14..80      +  CDS            small t antigen (fragment): SV40 (simian virus 40) small t antigen
    106..317     +  promoter       EF-1α core promoter: core promoter for human elongation factor EF-1α
    318..1256    +  intron         EF-1α intron A: intron upstream of the start codon of human EF-1α
   1278..1877    +  CDS            PuroR (fragment): puromycin N-acetyltransferase; pac from Streptomyces; confers resistance to puromycin
   1893..2481    +  misc_feature   WPRE: woodchuck hepatitis virus posttranscriptional regulatory element
   2532..2551    +  misc_feature   cPPT/CTS (fragment): central polypurine tract and central termination sequence of HIV-1
   2553..2786    +  LTR            3' LTR (ΔU3): self-inactivating 3' long terminal repeat (LTR) from HIV-1
   2864..2985    +  polyA_signal   SV40 poly(A) signal: SV40 polyadenylation signal
   3025..3160    +  rep_origin     SV40 ori: SV40 origin of replication
   3181..3199    -  promoter       T7 promoter: promoter for bacteriophage T7 RNA polymerase
   3207..3362    +  CDS            lacZα (fragment): LacZα fragment of β-galactosidase; lacZ fragment
   3367..3795    +  rep_origin     f1 ori (sequence partly withheld): f1 bacteriophage origin of replication; arrow indicates direction of (+) strand synthesis
   3848..3952    +  promoter       AmpR promoter: bla
   3953..4813    +  CDS            AmpR: β-lactamase; bla; confers resistance to ampicillin, carbenicillin, and related antibiotics
   4984..5572    +  rep_origin     ori: high-copy-number ColE1/pMB1/pBR322/pUC origin of replication
   5755..5847    +  CDS            lacI (fragment): lac repressor; lacI; The lac repressor binds to the lac operator to inhibit transcription in E. coli. This inhibition can be relieved by adding lactose or isopropyl-β-D-thiogalactopyranoside (IPTG).
   5860..5881    +  protein_bind   CAP binding site: CAP binding activates transcription in the presence of cAMP. E. coli catabolite activator protein
   5896..5926    +  promoter       lac promoter: promoter for the E. coli lac operon
   5934..5950    +  protein_bind   lac operator: The lac repressor binds to the lac operator to inhibit transcription in E. coli. This inhibition can be relieved by adding lactose or isopropyl-β-D-thiogalactopyranoside (IPTG). lac repressor encoded by lacI
   5995..6013    +  promoter       T3 promoter: promoter for bacteriophage T3 RNA polymerase
   6041..6267    +  promoter       RSV promoter: Rous sarcoma virus enhancer/promoter
   6268..6448    +  LTR            5' LTR (truncated): truncated 5' long terminal repeat (LTR) from HIV-1
   6495..6620    +  misc_feature   HIV-1 Ψ: packaging signal of human immunodeficiency virus type 1
   6604..6967    +  CDS            HIV-1 gag (fragment): gag protein from human immunodeficiency virus 1; gag
   7113..7346    +  misc_feature   RRE: The Rev response element (RRE) of HIV-1 allows for Rev-dependent mRNA export from the nucleus to the cytoplasm.
   7723..7749    +  CDS            Rev (fragment): human immunodeficiency virus 1 (HIV-1) Rev protein; rev; enhances nuclear export of unspliced and incompletely spliced viral mRNAs
   7753..7993    +  promoter       U6 promoter: RNA polymerase III promoter for human U6 snRNA
   8023..8098    +  misc_RNA       gRNA scaffold: guide RNA scaffold for the Streptococcus pyogenes CRISPR/Cas9 system
   8154..8271    +  misc_feature   cPPT/CTS: central polypurine tract and central termination sequence of HIV-1
