[The description below was written by a language model from this plasmid's Addgene catalogue record and pLannotate feature annotations shown in this document.]
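Description:
MAST4 gRNA (BRDN0001144819) is a third-generation lentiviral CRISPR guide plasmid built on the lentiGuide-Puro backbone, carrying a single guide RNA directed against human MAST4. It is one member of a human kinome gRNA collection, and the guide was designed to match several MAST4 reference transcripts. In bacteria the 8.3 kb plasmid is maintained at high copy from a ColE1/pUC-type origin and selected with ampicillin through the β-lactamase gene. An f1 origin, an SV40 origin and leftover lac, T7 and T3 promoter elements are backbone remnants.

The lentiviral transfer cassette begins with an RSV promoter fused to a truncated HIV-1 5' LTR, which makes genomic RNA production Tat-independent. This is followed by the Ψ packaging signal with a partial gag region, and then the Rev response element for Rev-dependent nuclear export. Downstream, the human U6 RNA polymerase III promoter drives the MAST4-specific spacer joined to the Streptococcus pyogenes Cas9 gRNA scaffold. A cPPT/CTS element follows to aid nuclear import of the viral genome. An EF-1α core promoter with its intron A then expresses puromycin N-acetyltransferase, allowing puromycin selection of transduced mammalian cells. A WPRE enhances transcript expression. The cassette ends in a self-inactivating ΔU3 3' LTR, followed by an SV40 polyadenylation signal.

The plasmid does not encode Cas9, so it is meant for use with a separate Cas9 lentiviral vector or in cells that already express Cas9. Its typical use is to disrupt MAST4 in human cells after viral packaging and transduction.
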