Addgene plasmid #76885: MAST4 gRNA (BRDN0001144819)
Purpose: 3rd generation lentiviral gRNA plasmid targeting human MAST4
Depositing lab: John Doench & David Root. Depositing organization: Broad Institute. Publication: Optimized sgRNA design to maximize activity and minimize off-target effects of CRISPR-Cas9. Doench JG, Fusi N, Sullender M, Hegde M, Vaimberg EW, Donovan KF, Smith I, Tothova Z, Wilen C, Orchard R, Virgin HW, Listgarten J, Root DE. Nat Biotechnol. 2016 Jan 18. doi: 10.1038/nbt.3437. PubMed 26780180.
Backbone
  Vector backbone: lentiGuide-Puro
  Backbone manufacturer: Zhang Lab (Addgene plasmid # 52963)
  Vector type: Mammalian Expression, Lentiviral, CRISPR
  Selectable markers: Puromycin
Growth in bacteria
  Bacterial resistance: Ampicillin, 100 μg/mL
  Growth temperature: 37°C
  Growth strain: DH5alpha
  Copy number: High Copy
Gene/Insert
  Gene/Insert name: MAST4 (alt names: MAST4; NM_001164664.1)
  gRNA/shRNA sequence: ACCCAGTCCGACCCACGGGT
  Species: H. sapiens (human)
  Entrez Gene: MAST4
  Promoter: hU6
  Cloning method: Unknown
  Sequencing primers: 5′ U6-F; 3′ pS2-R
Terms and licenses: Academic/Nonprofit Terms; Industry Terms: Not Available to Industry
Depositor comments: The gRNA was designed to target the following Genbank reference sequence(s): NM_001164664.1,NM_001290226.1,NM_001290227.1,NM_001297651.1,NM_015183.2. Note that this plasmid does NOT contain Cas9. It should be used in conjunction with lentiCas9-Blast (Addgene #52962) or otherwise with cell lines already expressing Cas9. Browse the full kinome gRNA library at http://www.addgene.org/pooled-library/broadgpp-human-kinome/ or visit http://www.broadinstitute.org/rnai/public/ for detailed protocols and information.
How to cite: MAST4 gRNA (BRDN0001144819) was a gift from John Doench & David Root (Addgene plasmid # 76885 ; http://n2t.net/addgene:76885 ; RRID:Addgene_76885)
