>Addgene plasmid #76885 | MAST4 gRNA (BRDN0001144819) | depositor partial sequence | sequence record 144345 | Target Sequence
ACCCAGTCCGACCCACGGGT
