>Addgene plasmid #76885 | MAST4 gRNA (BRDN0001144819) | addgene partial sequence | sequence record 186697 | hU6-F
ACGCTAGAAAGTAATAATTTCTTGGGTAGTTTGCAGCTTTTAAAATTATGTTTTAAAATGGACTATCATA
TGCTTACCGTAACTTGAAAGTATTTCGATTTCTTGGCTTTATATATCTTGTGGAAAGGACGAAACACCGA
CCCAGTCCGACCCACGGGTGTTTTAGAGCTAGAAATAGCAAGTTAAAATAAGGCTAGTCCGTTATCAACT
TGAAAAAGTGGCACCGAGTCGGTGCTTTTTTAAGCTTGGCGTAACTAGATCTTGAGACAAATGGCAGTAT
TCATCCACAATTTTAAAAGAAAAGGGGGGATTGGGGGGTACAGTGCAGGGGAAAGAATAGTAGACATAAT
AGCAACAGACATACAAACTAAAGAATTACAAAAACAAATTACAAAAATTCAAAATTTTCGGGTTTATTAC
AGGGACAGCAGAGATCCACTTTGGCGCCGGCTCGAGGGGGCCCGGGTGCAAAGATGGATAAAGTTTTAAA
CAGAGAGGAATCTTTGCAGCTAATGGACCTTCTAGGTCTTGAAAGGAGTGGGAATTGGCTCCGGTGCCCG
TCAGTGGGCA
